Addgene plasmid #222000: TL1 alphaDdCBE 1-2 (right, DddA11-N)
Purpose: Expresses mitochondrial cytosine base editor arm in mammalian cells
Depositing lab: Stephen Ekker. Depositing organization: Mayo Foundation for Medical Education and Research. Publication: Unconstrained Precision Mitochondrial Genome Editing with alphaDdCBEs. Castillo SR, Simone BW, Clark KJ, Devaux P, Ekker SC. Hum Gene Ther. 2024 Sep 24. doi: 10.1089/hum.2024.073. PubMed 39212664.
Backbone
  Vector backbone: pCMV
  Backbone size w/o insert (bp): 4717
  Vector type: Mammalian Expression, CRISPR
  Selectable markers: Blasticidin
Growth in bacteria
  Bacterial resistance: Ampicillin, 100 μg/mL
  Growth temperature: 30°C
  Growth strain: NEB Stable
  Copy number: High Copy
Gene/Insert
  Gene/Insert name: COX8A MTS-3xFLAG-TALE NT-alphaN-TL1 TALE repeats (alpha-1/2 right)-TALE CTD-DddA11 1397N-UGI-ATP5B 3'UTR
  Species: Synthetic
  Insert size (bp): 2929
  Mutation: TALE: Q231R, W232G, S233A | TALE: S1330I, A1341V, N1342S, E1370K, T1380I
  Promoter: CMV
  Tag / fusion protein: 3xFLAG (N terminal on backbone)
  Cloning method: Golden Gate
  Sequencing primers: 5′ T7; 3′ ACACCCGCCGCGCTTAATGC
Terms and licenses: Academic/Nonprofit Terms; Industry Terms: Not Available to Industry
Depositor comments: 5' Cloning Site: BsmBI (Not Destroyed), 3' Cloning Site: BsmBI (Not Destroyed). Please visit https://www.biorxiv.org/content/10.1101/2024.05.13.593977v1 for bioRxiv preprint.
How to cite: TL1 alphaDdCBE 1-2 (right, DddA11-N) was a gift from Stephen Ekker (Addgene plasmid # 222000 ; http://n2t.net/addgene:222000 ; RRID:Addgene_222000)
