[The description below was written by a language model from this plasmid's Addgene catalogue record and pLannotate feature annotations shown in this document.]
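Description:
TL1 alphaDdCBE 1-2 (right, DddA11-N) is a 7.6 kb pCMV-based mammalian expression plasmid encoding one arm of a split, TALE-guided mitochondrial cytosine base editor. In bacteria it replicates from a high-copy ColE1/pUC-type origin under ampicillin selection (AmpR). It also carries an f1 origin. An SV40/EM7 promoter-driven blasticidin S deaminase cassette with an SV40 polyadenylation signal allows blasticidin selection in mammalian cells. The short bleomycin-resistance fragments annotated after BSD appear to be backbone remnants rather than a functional marker.

The payload is a synthetic fusion open reading frame driven by the CMV enhancer/promoter, with a T7 promoter just upstream. It begins with the COX8A mitochondrial targeting sequence, which directs import into the mitochondrial matrix, followed by a 3xFLAG epitope for detection. Next comes a TALE DNA-binding module: an AvrBs3-type N-terminal domain in the "alphaN" form (listed substitutions Q231R, W232G, S233A), the TL1-targeting repeat array installed by Golden Gate cloning between retained BsmBI sites, and the TALE C-terminal domain. The repeat array falls in the unannotated gap of the feature table. The TALE is fused to the N-terminal half of the double-stranded DNA cytidine deaminase DddA, split at position 1397 and carrying the DddA11 substitutions (S1330I, A1341V, N1342S, E1370K, T1380I). A uracil glycosylase inhibitor (UGI) follows, protecting the deaminated base from excision. The record also lists an ATP5B 3'UTR after the coding sequence.

Because the deaminase half is inactive alone, this "right" arm is presumably co-expressed with a matching left arm carrying the complementary DddA half, so that activity is reconstituted only where both TALEs bind adjacent mitochondrial DNA sites, producing C-to-T edits. The record does not define the TL1 target further.
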