Features (pLannotate 1.2.2; 26 found; start..end, strand, type, name):
     28..80      -  misc_feature   bom (fragment): basis of mobility region from pBR322
    235..614     +  enhancer       CMV enhancer: human cytomegalovirus immediate early enhancer
    615..818     +  promoter       CMV promoter: human cytomegalovirus (CMV) immediate early promoter
    814..847     +  LTR            5' LTR (truncated) (fragment): truncated 5' long terminal repeat (LTR) from HIV-1
    863..881     +  promoter       T7 promoter: promoter for bacteriophage T7 RNA polymerase
    910..993     +  CDS            COX8A (fragment): COX8A_HUMAN - Also known as COX8, COX8L. Experimental evidence at protein level: Swiss-Prot protein existence level 1. Component of the cytochrome c oxidase, the last enzyme in the mitochondrial electron transport chain which drives oxidative phosphorylation. The respiratory chain contains 3 multisubunit complexes succinate dehydrogenase (complex II, CII), ubiquinol- cytochrome c oxidoreductase (cytochrome b-c1 complex, complex III, CIII) and cytochrome c oxidase (complex IV, CIV), that cooperate to transfer electrons derived from NADH and succinate to molecular oxygen, creating an electrochem
    994..1059    +  CDS            3xFLAG: three tandem FLAG® epitope tags, followed by an enterokinase cleavage site
   1072..1578    +  CDS            avrBs3 (fragment): AVRB3_XANEU - Experimental evidence at protein level: Swiss-Prot protein existence level 1. Avirulence protein. Acts as a transcription factor in C.annuum plants. In susceptible plants lacking the Bs3 resistance gene induces expression of a number of genes, including genes homologous to a family of auxin-induced genes, alpha-expansin genes, pectate lyase, anthocyanidin glucoside rhamnosyl transferase and at least one transcription factor, UPA20. Their expression leads to plant hypertrophy in mesophyll cells, probably mainly mediated by UPA20 (PubMed:17962565). In resistant plants induces the h
   2965..3084    +  CDS            avrBs3 (fragment): AVRB3_XANEU - Experimental evidence at protein level: Swiss-Prot protein existence level 1. Avirulence protein. Acts as a transcription factor in C.annuum plants. In susceptible plants lacking the Bs3 resistance gene induces expression of a number of genes, including genes homologous to a family of auxin-induced genes, alpha-expansin genes, pectate lyase, anthocyanidin glucoside rhamnosyl transferase and at least one transcription factor, UPA20. Their expression leads to plant hypertrophy in mesophyll cells, probably mainly mediated by UPA20 (PubMed:17962565). In resistant plants induces the h
   3085..3420    +  CDS            dddA (fragment): DDDA_BURC1 - Experimental evidence at protein level: Swiss-Prot protein existence level 1. Toxic component of a toxin-immunity protein module, which functions as a cellular contact-dependent growth inhibition (CDI) system. CDI modules allow bacteria to communicate with and inhibit the growth of closely related neighboring bacteria in a contact-dependent fashion. Bacteria that have this module inhibit or kill bacteria without it, giving them a growth advantage. Probably specifically inhibited by cognate immunity protein DddI (Probable). The C-terminal 163 residue fragment has double-stranded DN
   3430..3678    +  CDS            UGI: UNGI_BPPB2 - Experimental evidence at protein level: Swiss-Prot protein existence level 1. This protein binds specifically and reversibly to the host uracil-DNA glycosylase, preventing removal of uracil residues from PBS2 DNA by the host uracil-excision repair system. From Bacillus phage PBS2 (Bacteriophage PBS2).
   3836..3857    +  promoter       SV40 promoter (fragment): SV40 enhancer and early promoter
   3878..4306    +  rep_origin     f1 ori (sequence partly withheld): f1 bacteriophage origin of replication; arrow indicates direction of (+) strand synthesis
   4320..4649    +  promoter       SV40 promoter: SV40 enhancer and early promoter
   4697..4744    +  promoter       EM7 promoter: synthetic bacterial promoter&nbsp
   4763..5161    +  CDS            BSD: blasticidin S deaminase; Aspergillus terreus BSD; confers resistance to blasticidin
   5162..5189    +  CDS            BleoR (fragment): antibiotic-binding protein; Sh ble from Streptoalloteichus hindustanus; confers resistance to bleomycin, phleomycin, and Zeocin™
   5199..5324    +  CDS            ble (fragment): BLE_KLEPN - Experimental evidence at protein level: Swiss-Prot protein existence level 1. Binding protein with a strong affinity to the bleomycin family of antibiotics. Binds to CL990; an antimitotic-antibiotic compound. From Klebsiella pneumoniae.
   5319..5440    +  polyA_signal   SV40 poly(A) signal: SV40 polyadenylation signal
   5513..5529    -  protein_bind   lac operator: The lac repressor binds to the lac operator to inhibit transcription in E. coli. This inhibition can be relieved by adding lactose or isopropyl-β-D-thiogalactopyranoside (IPTG). lac repressor encoded by lacI
   5537..5567    -  promoter       lac promoter: promoter for the E. coli lac operon
   5582..5603    -  protein_bind   CAP binding site: CAP binding activates transcription in the presence of cAMP. E. coli catabolite activator protein
   5616..5708    -  CDS            lacI (fragment): lac repressor; lacI; The lac repressor binds to the lac operator to inhibit transcription in E. coli. This inhibition can be relieved by adding lactose or isopropyl-β-D-thiogalactopyranoside (IPTG).
   5891..6479    -  rep_origin     ori: high-copy-number ColE1/pMB1/pBR322/pUC origin of replication
   6650..7510    -  CDS            AmpR: β-lactamase; bla; confers resistance to ampicillin, carbenicillin, and related antibiotics
   7511..7615    -  promoter       AmpR promoter: bla
>Addgene plasmid #222000 | TL1 alphaDdCBE 1-2 (right, DddA11-N) | addgene full sequence | sequence record 438640 | Addgene NGS Result
GACGGATCGGGAGATCTCCCGATCCCCTATGGTGCACTCTCAGTACAATCTGCTCTGATGCCGCATAGTT
AAGCCAGTATCTGCTCCCTGCTTGTGTGTTGGAGGTCGCTGAGTAGTGCGCGAGCAAAATTTAAGCTACA
ACAAGGCAAGGCTTGACCGACAATTGCATGAAGAATCTGCTTAGGGTTAGGCGTTTTGCGCTGCTTCGCG
ATGTACGGGCCAGATATACGCGTTGACATTGATTATTGACTAGTTATTAATAGTAATCAATTACGGGGTC
ATTAGTTCATAGCCCATATATGGAGTTCCGCGTTACATAACTTACGGTAAATGGCCCGCCTGGCTGACCG
CCCAACGACCCCCGCCCATTGACGTCAATAATGACGTATGTTCCCATAGTAACGCCAATAGGGACTTTCC
ATTGACGTCAATGGGTGGAGTATTTACGGTAAACTGCCCACTTGGCAGTACATCAAGTGTATCATATGCC
AAGTACGCCCCCTATTGACGTCAATGACGGTAAATGGCCCGCCTGGCATTATGCCCAGTACATGACCTTA
TGGGACTTTCCTACTTGGCAGTACATCTACGTATTAGTCATCGCTATTACCATGGTGATGCGGTTTTGGC
AGTACATCAATGGGCGTGGATAGCGGTTTGACTCACGGGGATTTCCAAGTCTCCACCCCATTGACGTCAA
TGGGAGTTTGTTTTGGCACCAAAATCAACGGGACTTTCCAAAATGTCGTAACAACTCCGCCCCATTGACG
CAAATGGGCGGTAGGCGTGTACGGTGGGAGGTCTATATAAGCAGAGCTCTCTGGCTAACTAGAGAACCCA
CTGCTTACTGGCTTATCGAAATTAATACGACTCACTATAGGGAGACCCAAGCTGGCTAGCACCATGGCCT
CCGTTCTGACCCCGCTGCTGCTGCGTGGCCTGACCGGCTCCGCTCGTCGTCTGCCAGTTCCGCGTGCGAA
AATCCATTCCCTGGACTACAAAGACCATGACGGTGATTATAAAGATCATGACATCGATTACAAGGATGAC
GATGACAAGATGGACATCGCGGATCTGCGTACCCTGGGTTACAGCCAGCAGCAGCAGGAGAAGATCAAGC
CAAAGGTGCGCAGCACCGTGGCCCAGCACCATGAAGCTCTGGTGGGTCACGGCTTCACCCACGCGCACAT
CGTGGCTCTGAGCCAGCACCCAGCCGCGCTGGGTACCGTGGCCGTGAAATATCAGGACATGATTGCTGCC
CTGCCAGAGGCTACCCATGAAGCGATTGTGGGTGTGGGCAAGAGAGGAGCCGGTGCTCGTGCGCTGGAGG
CCCTGCTGACCGTGGCCGGTGAACTGCGTGGCCCGCCGCTGCAGCTGGATACCGGCCAGCTGCTGAAAAT
CGCGAAACGTGGCGGTGTGACCGCTGTGGAAGCTGTGCATGCCTGGCGTAATGCTCTGACCGGTGCCCCC
CTGAACCTGACCCCGGACCAAGTGGTGGCTATCGCCAGCAACGGTGGCGGCAAGCAAGCGCTCGAAACGG
TGCAGCGGCTGTTGCCGGTGCTGTGCCAGGACCATGGCCTGACCCCGGACCAAGTGGTGGCTATCGCCAG
CAACGGTGGCGGCAAGCAAGCGCTCGAAACGGTGCAGCGGCTGTTGCCGGTGCTGTGCCAGGACCATGGC
CTGACCCCGGACCAAGTGGTGGCTATCGCCAGCAACGGTGGCGGCAAGCAAGCGCTCGAAACGGTGCAGC
GGCTGTTGCCGGTGCTGTGCCAGGACCATGGCCTGACCCCGGACCAAGTGGTGGCTATCGCCAGCAACAT
TGGCGGCAAGCAAGCGCTCGAAACGGTGCAGCGGCTGTTGCCGGTGCTGTGCCAGGACCATGGCCTGACC
CCGGACCAAGTGGTGGCTATCGCCAGCAACATTGGCGGCAAGCAAGCGCTCGAAACGGTGCAGCGGCTGT
TGCCGGTGCTGTGCCAGGACCATGGCCTGACCCCGGACCAAGTGGTGGCTATCGCCAGCAACAATGGCGG
CAAGCAAGCGCTCGAAACGGTGCAGCGGCTGTTGCCGGTGCTGTGCCAGGACCATGGCCTGACCCCGGAC
CAAGTGGTGGCTATCGCCAGCAACGGTGGCGGCAAGCAAGCGCTCGAAACGGTGCAGCGGCTGTTGCCGG
TGCTGTGCCAGGACCATGGCCTCACACCCGATCAGGTCGTGGCTATCGCCAGCAACGGTGGCGGCAAGCA
AGCGCTCGAAACGGTGCAGCGGCTGTTGCCGGTGCTGTGCCAGGACCATGGCCTGACCCCGGACCAAGTG
GTGGCTATCGCCAGCAACGGTGGCGGCAAGCAAGCGCTCGAAACGGTGCAGCGGCTGTTGCCGGTGCTGT
GCCAGGACCATGGCCTGACCCCGGACCAAGTGGTGGCTATCGCCAGCAACGGTGGCGGCAAGCAAGCGCT
CGAAACGGTGCAGCGGCTGTTGCCGGTGCTGTGCCAGGACCATGGCCTGACCCCGGACCAAGTGGTGGCT
ATCGCCAGCAACATTGGCGGCAAGCAAGCGCTCGAAACGGTGCAGCGGCTGTTGCCGGTGCTGTGCCAGG
ACCATGGCCTGACCCCGGACCAAGTGGTGGCTATCGCCAGCAACGGTGGCGGCAAGCAAGCGCTCGAAAC
GGTGCAGCGGCTGTTGCCGGTGCTGTGCCAGGACCATGGCCTGACCCCGGACCAAGTGGTGGCTATCGCC
AGCAACAATGGCGGCAAGCAAGCGCTCGAAACGGTGCAGCGGCTGTTGCCGGTGCTGTGCCAGGACCATG
GCCTGACTCCGGACCAAGTGGTGGCTATCGCCAGCCACGATGGCGGCAAGCAAGCGCTCGAAACGGTGCA
GCGGCTGTTGCCGGTGCTGTGCCAGGACCATGGCCTGACCCCGGACCAAGTGGTGGCTATCGCCAGCAAC
AATGGCGGCAAGCAAGCGCTCGAAAGCATTGTGGCCCAGCTGAGCCGGCCTGATCCGGCGTTGGCCGCGT
TGACCAACGATCACCTGGTGGCCCTGGCCTGCCTGGGCGGTCGTCCGGCCCTGGATGCGGTGAAGAAAGG
CCTGGGTGGATCCGGCAGCTACGCCCTGGGTCCGTATCAGATTAGCGCCCCGCAGCTGCCAGCTTACAAT
GGTCAGACCGTGGGTACCTTCTACTATGTGAACGACGCGGGCGGTCTGGAGAGCAAGGTGTTTATCAGCG
GCGGTCCAACCCCGTACCCAAACTATGTCAGTGCCGGTCATGTGGAGGGTCAGAGCGCCCTGTTCATGCG
TGATAACGGCATCAGCGAGGGTCTGGTGTTCCACAACAACCCGAAAGGCACCTGCGGTTTTTGCGTGAAC
ATGATCGAGACCCTGCTGCCGGAAAACGCGAAAATGACCGTGGTGCCGCCGGAAGGTTCTGGCGGCTCAA
CTAATCTGAGCGACATCATTGAGAAGGAGACTGGGAAACAGCTGGTCATTCAGGAGTCCATCCTGATGCT
GCCTGAGGAGGTGGAGGAAGTGATCGGCAACAAGCCAGAGTCTGACATCCTGGTGCACACCGCCTACGAC
GAGTCCACAGATGAGAATGTGATGCTGCTGACCTCTGACGCCCCCGAGTATAAGCCTTGGGCCCTGGTCA
TCCAGGATTCTAACGGCGAGAATAAGATCAAGATGCTGTGATAAGGGGTCTTTGTCCTCTGTACTGTCTC
TCTCCTTGCCCCTAACCCAAAAAGCTTCATTTTTCTGTGTAGGCTGCACAAGAGCCTTGATTGAAGATAT
ATTCTTTCTGAACAGTATTTAAGGTTTCCAATAAAATGTACACCCCTCAGAACTTCTGAGGCGGAAAGAA
CCAGCTGGGGCTCTAGGGGGTATCCCC
[124 nt withheld, positions 3878-4001]
C
[91 nt withheld, positions 4003-4093]
A
[49 nt withheld, positions 4095-4143]
CCTTTGACGTTGGAGTCCACGTTCTTT
[37 nt withheld, positions 4171-4207]
ACCCTATCTCGGTCTATTCTTTTGATTTATAAGGGATTTTGCCGATTTCGGCCTATTGGTTAAAAAATGA
GCTGATTTAACAAAAATTTAACGCGAATTAATTCTGTGGAATGTGTGTCAGTTAGGGTGTGGAAAGTCCC
CAGGCTCCCCAGCAGGCAGAAGTATGCAAAGCATGCATCTCAATTAGTCAGCAACCAGGTGTGGAAAGTC
CCCAGGCTCCCCAGCAGGCAGAAGTATGCAAAGCATGCATCTCAATTAGTCAGCAACCATAGTCCCGCCC
CTAACTCCGCCCATCCCGCCCCTAACTCCGCCCAGTTCCGCCCATTCTCCGCCCCATGGCTGACTAATTT
TTTTTATTTATGCAGAGGCCGAGGCCGCCTCTGCCTCTGAGCTATTCCAGAAGTAGTGAGGAGGCTTTTT
TGGAGGCCTAGGCTTTTGCAAAAAGCTCCCGGGAGCTTGTATATCCATTTTCGGATCTGATCAGCACGTG
TTGACAATTAATCATCGGCATAGTATATCGGCATAGTATAATACGACAAGGTGAGGAACTAAACCATGGC
CAAGCCTTTGTCTCAAGAAGAATCCACCCTCATTGAAAGAGCAACGGCTACAATCAACAGCATCCCCATC
TCTGAAGACTACAGCGTCGCCAGCGCAGCTCTCTCTAGCGACGGCCGCATCTTCACTGGTGTCAATGTAT
ATCATTTTACTGGGGGACCTTGTGCAGAACTCGTGGTGCTGGGCACTGCTGCTGCTGCGGCAGCTGGCAA
CCTGACTTGTATCGTCGCGATCGGAAATGAGAACAGGGGCATCTTGAGCCCCTGCGGACGGTGCCGACAG
GTGCTTCTCGATCTGCATCCTGGGATCAAAGCCATAGTGAAGGACAGTGATGGACAGCCGACGGCAGTTG
GGATTCGTGAATTGCTGCCCTCTGGTTATGTGTGGGAGGGCTAAGCACTTCGTGGCCGAGGAGCAGGACT
GACACGTGCTACGAGATTTCGATTCCACCGCCGCCTTCTATGAAAGGTTGGGCTTCGGAATCGTTTTCCG
GGACGCCGGCTGGATGATCCTCCAGCGCGGGGATCTCATGCTGGAGTTCTTCGCCCACCCCAACTTGTTT
ATTGCAGCTTATAATGGTTACAAATAAAGCAATAGCATCACAAATTTCACAAATAAAGCATTTTTTTCAC
TGCATTCTAGTTGTGGTTTGTCCAAACTCATCAATGTATCTTATCATGTCTGTATACCGTCGACCTCTAG
CTAGAGCTTGGCGTAATCATGGTCATAGCTGTTTCCTGTGTGAAATTGTTATCCGCTCACAATTCCACAC
AACATACGAGCCGGAAGCATAAAGTGTAAAGCCTGGGGTGCCTAATGAGTGAGCTAACTCACATTAATTG
CGTTGCGCTCACTGCCCGCTTTCCAGTCGGGAAACCTGTCGTGCCAGCTGCATTAATGAATCGGCCAACG
CGCGGGGAGAGGCGGTTTGCGTATTGGGCGCTCTTCCGCTTCCTCGCTCACTGACTCGCTGCGCTCGGTC
GTTCGGCTGCGGCGAGCGGTATCAGCTCACTCAAAGGCGGTAATACGGTTATCCACAGAATCAGGGGATA
ACGCAGGAAAGAACATGTGAGCAAAAGGCCAGCAAAAGGCCAGGAACCGTAAAAAGGCCGCGTTGCTGGC
GTTTTTCCATAGGCTCCGCCCCCCTGACGAGCATCACAAAAATCGACGCTCAAGTCAGAGGTGGCGAAAC
CCGACAGGACTATAAAGATACCAGGCGTTTCCCCCTGGAAGCTCCCTCGTGCGCTCTCCTGTTCCGACCC
TGCCGCTTACCGGATACCTGTCCGCCTTTCTCCCTTCGGGAAGCGTGGCGCTTTCTCATAGCTCACGCTG
TAGGTATCTCAGTTCGGTGTAGGTCGTTCGCTCCAAGCTGGGCTGTGTGCACGAACCCCCCGTTCAGCCC
GACCGCTGCGCCTTATCCGGTAACTATCGTCTTGAGTCCAACCCGGTAAGACACGACTTATCGCCACTGG
CAGCAGCCACTGGTAACAGGATTAGCAGAGCGAGGTATGTAGGCGGTGCTACAGAGTTCTTGAAGTGGTG
GCCTAACTACGGCTACACTAGAAGAACAGTATTTGGTATCTGCGCTCTGCTGAAGCCAGTTACCTTCGGA
AAAAGAGTTGGTAGCTCTTGATCCGGCAAACAAACCACCGCTGGTAGCGGTGGTTTTTTTGTTTGCAAGC
AGCAGATTACGCGCAGAAAAAAAGGATCTCAAGAAGATCCTTTGATCTTTTCTACGGGGTCTGACGCTCA
GTGGAACGAAAACTCACGTTAAGGGATTTTGGTCATGAGATTATCAAAAAGGATCTTCACCTAGATCCTT
TTAAATTAAAAATGAAGTTTTAAATCAATCTAAAGTATATATGAGTAAACTTGGTCTGACAGTTACCAAT
GCTTAATCAGTGAGGCACCTATCTCAGCGATCTGTCTATTTCGTTCATCCATAGTTGCCTGACTCCCCGT
CGTGTAGATAACTACGATACGGGAGGGCTTACCATCTGGCCCCAGTGCTGCAATGATACCGCGAGACCCA
CGCTCACCGGCTCCAGATTTATCAGCAATAAACCAGCCAGCCGGAAGGGCCGAGCGCAGAAGTGGTCCTG
CAACTTTATCCGCCTCCATCCAGTCTATTAATTGTTGCCGGGAAGCTAGAGTAAGTAGTTCGCCAGTTAA
TAGTTTGCGCAACGTTGTTGCCATTGCTACAGGCATCGTGGTGTCACGCTCGTCGTTTGGTATGGCTTCA
TTCAGCTCCGGTTCCCAACGATCAAGGCGAGTTACATGATCCCCCATGTTGTGCAAAAAAGCGGTTAGCT
CCTTCGGTCCTCCGATCGTTGTCAGAAGTAAGTTGGCCGCAGTGTTATCACTCATGGTTATGGCAGCACT
GCATAATTCTCTTACTGTCATGCCATCCGTAAGATGCTTTTCTGTGACTGGTGAGTACTCAACCAAGTCA
TTCTGAGAATAGTGTATGCGGCGACCGAGTTGCTCTTGCCCGGCGTCAATACGGGATAATACCGCGCCAC
ATAGCAGAACTTTAAAAGTGCTCATCATTGGAAAACGTTCTTCGGGGCGAAAACTCTCAAGGATCTTACC
GCTGTTGAGATCCAGTTCGATGTAACCCACTCGTGCACCCAACTGATCTTCAGCATCTTTTACTTTCACC
AGCGTTTCTGGGTGAGCAAAAACAGGAAGGCAAAATGCCGCAAAAAAGGGAATAAGGGCGACACGGAAAT
GTTGAATACTCATACTCTTCCTTTTTCAATATTATTGAAGCATTTATCAGGGTTATTGTCTCATGAGCGG
ATACATATTTGAATGTATTTAGAAAAATAAACAAATAGGGGTTCCGCGCACATTTCCCCGAAAAGTGCCA
CCTGACGTC
