>Addgene plasmid #222000 | TL1 alphaDdCBE 1-2 (right, DddA11-N) | depositor partial sequence | sequence record 434707 | Partial
ATGGCCTCCGTTCTGACCCCGCTGCTGCTGCGTGGCCTGACCGGCTCCGCTCGTCGTCTGCCAGTTCCGC
GTGCGAAAATCCATTCCCTGGACTACAAAGACCATGACGGTGATTATAAAGATCATGACATCGATTACAA
GGATGACGATGACAAGATGGACATCGCGGATCTGCGTACCCTGGGTTACAGCCAGCAGCAGCAGGAGAAG
ATCAAGCCAAAGGTGCGCAGCACCGTGGCCCAGCACCATGAAGCTCTGGTGGGTCACGGCTTCACCCACG
CGCACATCGTGGCTCTGAGCCAGCACCCAGCCGCGCTGGGTACCGTGGCCGTGAAATATCAGGACATGAT
TGCTGCCCTGCCAGAGGCTACCCATGAAGCGATTGTGGGTGTGGGCAAGAGAGGAGCCGGTGCTCGTGCG
CTGGAGGCCCTGCTGACCGTGGCCGGTGAACTGCGTGGCCCGCCGCTGCAGCTGGATACCGGCCAGCTGC
TGAAAATCGCGAAACGTGGCGGTGTGACCGCTGTGGAAGCTGTGCATGCCTGGCGTAATGCTCTGACCGG
TGCCCCCCTGAACCTGACCCCGGACCAAGTGGTGGCTATCGCCAGCAACGGTGGCGGCAAGCAAGCGCTC
GAAACGGTGCAGCGGCTGTTGCCGGTGCTGTGCCAGGACCATGGCCTGACCCCGGACCAAGTGGTGGCTA
TCGCCAGCAACGGTGGCGGCAAGCAAGCGCTCGAAACGGTGCAGCGGCTGTTGCCGGTGCTGTGCCAGGA
CCATGGCCTGACCCCGGACCAAGTGGTGGCTATCGCCAGCAACGGTGGCGGCAAGCAAGCGCTCGAAACG
GTGCAGCGGCTGTTGCCGGTGCTGTGCCAGGACCATGGCCTGACCCCGGACCAAGTGGTGGCTATCGCCA
GCAACATTGGCGGCAAGCAAGCGCTCGAAACGGTGCAGCGGCTGTTGCCGGTGCTGTGCCAGGACCATGG
CCTGACCCCGGACCAAGTGGTGGCTATCGCCAGCAACATTGGCGGCAAGCAAGCGCTCGAAACGGTGCAG
CGGCTGTTGCCGGTGCTGTGCCAGGACCATGGCCTGACCCCGGACCAAGTGGTGGCTATCGCCAGCAACA
ATGGCGGCAAGCAAGCGCTCGAAACGGTGCAGCGGCTGTTGCCGGTGCTGTGCCAGGACCATGGCCTGAC
CCCGGACCAAGTGGTGGCTATCGCCAGCAACGGTGGCGGCAAGCAAGCGCTCGAAACGGTGCAGCGGCTG
TTGCCGGTGCTGTGCCAGGACCATGGCCTCACACCCGATCAGGTCGTGGCTATCGCCAGCAACGGTGGCG
GCAAGCAAGCGCTCGAAACGGTGCAGCGGCTGTTGCCGGTGCTGTGCCAGGACCATGGCCTGACCCCGGA
CCAAGTGGTGGCTATCGCCAGCAACGGTGGCGGCAAGCAAGCGCTCGAAACGGTGCAGCGGCTGTTGCCG
GTGCTGTGCCAGGACCATGGCCTGACCCCGGACCAAGTGGTGGCTATCGCCAGCAACGGTGGCGGCAAGC
AAGCGCTCGAAACGGTGCAGCGGCTGTTGCCGGTGCTGTGCCAGGACCATGGCCTGACCCCGGACCAAGT
GGTGGCTATCGCCAGCAACATTGGCGGCAAGCAAGCGCTCGAAACGGTGCAGCGGCTGTTGCCGGTGCTG
TGCCAGGACCATGGCCTGACCCCGGACCAAGTGGTGGCTATCGCCAGCAACGGTGGCGGCAAGCAAGCGC
TCGAAACGGTGCAGCGGCTGTTGCCGGTGCTGTGCCAGGACCATGGCCTGACCCCGGACCAAGTGGTGGC
TATCGCCAGCAACAATGGCGGCAAGCAAGCGCTCGAAACGGTGCAGCGGCTGTTGCCGGTGCTGTGCCAG
GACCATGGCCTGACTCCGGACCAAGTGGTGGCTATCGCCAGCCACGATGGCGGCAAGCAAGCGCTCGAAA
CGGTGCAGCGGCTGTTGCCGGTGCTGTGCCAGGACCATGGCCTGACCCCGGACCAAGTGGTGGCTATCGC
CAGCAACAATGGCGGCAAGCAAGCGCTCGAAAGCATTGTGGCCCAGCTGAGCCGGCCTGATCCGGCGTTG
GCCGCGTTGACCAACGATCACCTGGTGGCCCTGGCCTGCCTGGGCGGTCGTCCGGCCCTGGATGCGGTGA
AGAAAGGCCTGGGTGGATCCGGCAGCTACGCCCTGGGTCCGTATCAGATTAGCGCCCCGCAGCTGCCAGC
TTACAATGGTCAGACCGTGGGTACCTTCTACTATGTGAACGACGCGGGCGGTCTGGAGAGCAAGGTGTTT
ATCAGCGGCGGTCCAACCCCGTACCCAAACTATGTCAGTGCCGGTCATGTGGAGGGTCAGAGCGCCCTGT
TCATGCGTGATAACGGCATCAGCGAGGGTCTGGTGTTCCACAACAACCCGAAAGGCACCTGCGGTTTTTG
CGTGAACATGATCGAGACCCTGCTGCCGGAAAACGCGAAAATGACCGTGGTGCCGCCGGAAGGTTCTGGC
GGCTCAACTAATCTGAGCGACATCATTGAGAAGGAGACTGGGAAACAGCTGGTCATTCAGGAGTCCATCC
TGATGCTGCCTGAGGAGGTGGAGGAAGTGATCGGCAACAAGCCAGAGTCTGACATCCTGGTGCACACCGC
CTACGACGAGTCCACAGATGAGAATGTGATGCTGCTGACCTCTGACGCCCCCGAGTATAAGCCTTGGGCC
CTGGTCATCCAGGATTCTAACGGCGAGAATAAGATCAAGATGCTGTGATAAGGGGTCTTTGTCCTCTGTA
CTGTCTCTCTCCTTGCCCCTAACCCAAAAAGCTTCATTTTTCTGTGTAGGCTGCACAAGAGCCTTGATTG
AAGATATATTCTTTCTGAACAGTATTTAAGGTTTCCAATAAAATGTACACCCCTCAGAA
